>Addgene plasmid #224277 | pcDNA3.1(+) EGFP-Rap1A(G12C, L96F) | addgene full sequence | sequence record 445650 | Addgene NGS Result
GACGGATCGGGAGATCTCCCGATCCCCTATGGTGCACTCTCAGTACAATCTGCTCTGATGCCGCATAGTT
AAGCCAGTATCTGCTCCCTGCTTGTGTGTTGGAGGTCGCTGAGTAGTGCGCGAGCAAAATTTAAGCTACA
ACAAGGCAAGGCTTGACCGACAATTGCATGAAGAATCTGCTTAGGGTTAGGCGTTTTGCGCTGCTTCGCG
ATGTACGGGCCAGATATACGCGTTGACATTGATTATTGACTAGTTATTAATAGTAATCAATTACGGGGTC
ATTAGTTCATAGCCCATATATGGAGTTCCGCGTTACATAACTTACGGTAAATGGCCCGCCTGGCTGACCG
CCCAACGACCCCCGCCCATTGACGTCAATAATGACGTATGTTCCCATAGTAACGCCAATAGGGACTTTCC
ATTGACGTCAATGGGTGGAGTATTTACGGTAAACTGCCCACTTGGCAGTACATCAAGTGTATCATATGCC
AAGTACGCCCCCTATTGACGTCAATGACGGTAAATGGCCCGCCTGGCATTATGCCCAGTACATGACCTTA
TGGGACTTTCCTACTTGGCAGTACATCTACGTATTAGTCATCGCTATTACCATGGTGATGCGGTTTTGGC
AGTACATCAATGGGCGTGGATAGCGGTTTGACTCACGGGGATTTCCAAGTCTCCACCCCATTGACGTCAA
TGGGAGTTTGTTTTGGCACCAAAATCAACGGGACTTTCCAAAATGTCGTAACAACTCCGCCCCATTGACG
CAAATGGGCGGTAGGCGTGTACGGTGGGAGGTCTATATAAGCAGAGCTCTCTGGCTAACTAGAGAACCCA
CTGCTTACTGGCTTATCGAAATTAATACGACTCACTATAGGGAGACCCAAGCTGGCTAGCGTTTAAACTT
AAGCTTGCCACCATGAGCAAGGGCGAGGAGCTGTTCACCGGGGTGGTGCCCATCCTGGTCGAGCTGGACG
GCGACGTAAACGGCCACAAGTTCAGCGTGTCCGGCGAGGGCGAGGGCGATGCCACCTACGGCAAGCTGAC
CCTGAAGTTCATCTGCACCACCGGCAAGCTGCCCGTGCCCTGGCCCACCCTCGTGACCACCCTGACCTAC
GGCGTGCAGTGCTTCAGCCGCTACCCCGACCACATGAAGCAGCACGACTTCTTCAAGTCCGCCATGCCCG
AAGGCTACGTCCAGGAGCGCACCATCTTCTTCAAGGACGACGGCAACTACAAGACCCGCGCCGAGGTGAA
GTTCGAGGGCGACACCCTGGTGAACCGCATCGAGCTGAAGGGCATCGACTTCAAGGAGGACGGCAACATC
CTGGGGCACAAGCTGGAGTACAACTACAACAGCCACAACGTCTATATCATGGCCGACAAGCAGAAGAACG
GCATCAAGGTGAACTTCAAGATCCGCCACAACATCGAGGACGGCAGCGTGCAGCTCGCCGACCACTACCA
GCAGAACACCCCCATCGGCGACGGCCCCGTGCTGCTGCCCGACAACCACTACCTGAGCACCCAGTCCGCC
CTGAGCAAAGACCCCAACGAGAAGCGCGATCACATGGTCCTGCTGGAGTTCGTGACCGCCGCCGGGATCA
CTCACGGCATGGACGAGCTGTACAAGTCCGGACTCAGATCCACCATGCGTGAGTACAAGCTAGTGGTCCT
TGGTTCATGTGGCGTTGGGAAGTCTGCTCTGACAGTTCAGTTTGTTCAGGGAATTTTTGTTGAAAAATAT
GACCCAACGATAGAAGATTCCTACAGAAAGCAAGTTGAAGTCGATTGCCAACAGTGTATGCTCGAAATCC
TGGATACTGCAGGGACAGAGCAATTTACAGCAATGAGGGATTTGTATATGAAGAACGGCCAAGGTTTTGC
ACTAGTATATTCTATTACAGCTCAGTCCACGTTTAACGACTTACAGGACTTCAGGGAACAGATTTTACGG
GTTAAGGACACGGAAGATGTTCCAATGATTTTGGTTGGCAATAAATGTGACCTGGAAGATGAGCGAGTAG
TTGGCAAAGAGCAGGGCCAGAATTTAGCAAGACAGTGGTGTAACTGTGCCTTTTTAGAATCTTCTGCAAA
GTCAAAGATCAATGTTAATGAGATATTTTATGACCTGGTCAGACAGATAAATAGGAAAACACCAGTGGAA
AAGAAGAAGCCTAAAAAGAAATCATGTCTGCTGCTCTAGACCCGCTGATCAGCCTCGACTGTGCCTTCTA
GTTGCCAGCCATCTGTTGTTTGCCCCTCCCCCGTGCCTTCCTTGACCCTGGAAGGTGCCACTCCCACTGT
CCTTTCCTAATAAAATGAGGAAATTGCATCGCATTGTCTGAGTAGGTGTCATTCTATTCTGGGGGGTGGG
GTGGGGCAGGACAGCAAGGGGGAGGATTGGGAAGACAATAGCAGGCATGCTGGGGATGCGGTGGGCTCTA
TGGCTTCTGAGGCGGAAAGAACCAGCTGGGGCTCTAGGGGGTATCCCC
[124 nt withheld, positions 2499-2622]
C
[91 nt withheld, positions 2624-2714]
A
[49 nt withheld, positions 2716-2764]
CCTTTGACGTTGGAGTCCACGTTCTTT
[37 nt withheld, positions 2792-2828]
ACCCTATCTCGGTCTATTCTTTTGATTTATAAGGGATTTTGCCGATTTCGGCCTATTGGTTAAAAAATGA
GCTGATTTAACAAAAATTTAACGCGAATTAATTCTGTGGAATGTGTGTCAGTTAGGGTGTGGAAAGTCCC
CAGGCTCCCCAGCAGGCAGAAGTATGCAAAGCATGCATCTCAATTAGTCAGCAACCAGGTGTGGAAAGTC
CCCAGGCTCCCCAGCAGGCAGAAGTATGCAAAGCATGCATCTCAATTAGTCAGCAACCATAGTCCCGCCC
CTAACTCCGCCCATCCCGCCCCTAACTCCGCCCAGTTCCGCCCATTCTCCGCCCCATGGCTGACTAATTT
TTTTTATTTATGCAGAGGCCGAGGCCGCCTCTGCCTCTGAGCTATTCCAGAAGTAGTGAGGAGGCTTTTT
TGGAGGCCTAGGCTTTTGCAAAAAGCTCCCGGGAGCTTGTATATCCATTTTCGGATCTGATCAAGAGACA
GGATGAGGATCGTTTCGCATGATTGAACAAGATGGATTGCACGCAGGTTCTCCGGCCGCTTGGGTGGAGA
GGCTATTCGGCTATGACTGGGCACAACAGACAATCGGCTGCTCTGATGCCGCCGTGTTCCGGCTGTCAGC
GCAGGGGCGCCCGGTTCTTTTTGTCAAGACCGACCTGTCCGGTGCCCTGAATGAACTGCAGGACGAGGCA
GCGCGGCTATCGTGGCTGGCCACGACGGGCGTTCCTTGCGCAGCTGTGCTCGACGTTGTCACTGAAGCGG
GAAGGGACTGGCTGCTATTGGGCGAAGTGCCGGGGCAGGATCTCCTGTCATCTCACCTTGCTCCTGCCGA
GAAAGTATCCATCATGGCTGATGCAATGCGGCGGCTGCATACGCTTGATCCGGCTACCTGCCCATTCGAC
CACCAAGCGAAACATCGCATCGAGCGAGCACGTACTCGGATGGAAGCCGGTCTTGTCGATCAGGATGATC
TGGACGAAGAGCATCAGGGGCTCGCGCCAGCCGAACTGTTCGCCAGGCTCAAGGCGCGCATGCCCGACGG
CGAGGATCTCGTCGTGACCCATGGCGATGCCTGCTTGCCGAATATCATGGTGGAAAATGGCCGCTTTTCT
GGATTCATCGACTGTGGCCGGCTGGGTGTGGCGGACCGCTATCAGGACATAGCGTTGGCTACCCGTGATA
TTGCTGAAGAGCTTGGCGGCGAATGGGCTGACCGCTTCCTCGTGCTTTACGGTATCGCCGCTCCCGATTC
GCAGCGCATCGCCTTCTATCGCCTTCTTGACGAGTTCTTCTGAGCGGGACTCTGGGGTTCGAAATGACCG
ACCAAGCGACGCCCAACCTGCCATCACGAGATTTCGATTCCACCGCCGCCTTCTATGAAAGGTTGGGCTT
CGGAATCGTTTTCCGGGACGCCGGCTGGATGATCCTCCAGCGCGGGGATCTCATGCTGGAGTTCTTCGCC
CACCCCAACTTGTTTATTGCAGCTTATAATGGTTACAAATAAAGCAATAGCATCACAAATTTCACAAATA
AAGCATTTTTTTCACTGCATTCTAGTTGTGGTTTGTCCAAACTCATCAATGTATCTTATCATGTCTGTAT
ACCGTCGACCTCTAGCTAGAGCTTGGCGTAATCATGGTCATAGCTGTTTCCTGTGTGAAATTGTTATCCG
CTCACAATTCCACACAACATACGAGCCGGAAGCATAAAGTGTAAAGCCTGGGGTGCCTAATGAGTGAGCT
AACTCACATTAATTGCGTTGCGCTCACTGCCCGCTTTCCAGTCGGGAAACCTGTCGTGCCAGCTGCATTA
ATGAATCGGCCAACGCGCGGGGAGAGGCGGTTTGCGTATTGGGCGCTCTTCCGCTTCCTCGCTCACTGAC
TCGCTGCGCTCGGTCGTTCGGCTGCGGCGAGCGGTATCAGCTCACTCAAAGGCGGTAATACGGTTATCCA
CAGAATCAGGGGATAACGCAGGAAAGAACATGTGAGCAAAAGGCCAGCAAAAGGCCAGGAACCGTAAAAA
GGCCGCGTTGCTGGCGTTTTTCCATAGGCTCCGCCCCCCTGACGAGCATCACAAAAATCGACGCTCAAGT
CAGAGGTGGCGAAACCCGACAGGACTATAAAGATACCAGGCGTTTCCCCCTGGAAGCTCCCTCGTGCGCT
CTCCTGTTCCGACCCTGCCGCTTACCGGATACCTGTCCGCCTTTCTCCCTTCGGGAAGCGTGGCGCTTTC
TCATAGCTCACGCTGTAGGTATCTCAGTTCGGTGTAGGTCGTTCGCTCCAAGCTGGGCTGTGTGCACGAA
CCCCCCGTTCAGCCCGACCGCTGCGCCTTATCCGGTAACTATCGTCTTGAGTCCAACCCGGTAAGACACG
ACTTATCGCCACTGGCAGCAGCCACTGGTAACAGGATTAGCAGAGCGAGGTATGTAGGCGGTGCTACAGA
GTTCTTGAAGTGGTGGCCTAACTACGGCTACACTAGAAGAACAGTATTTGGTATCTGCGCTCTGCTGAAG
CCAGTTACCTTCGGAAAAAGAGTTGGTAGCTCTTGATCCGGCAAACAAACCACCGCTGGTAGCGGTGGTT
TTTTTGTTTGCAAGCAGCAGATTACGCGCAGAAAAAAAGGATCTCAAGAAGATCCTTTGATCTTTTCTAC
GGGGTCTGACGCTCAGTGGAACGAAAACTCACGTTAAGGGATTTTGGTCATGAGATTATCAAAAAGGATC
TTCACCTAGATCCTTTTAAATTAAAAATGAAGTTTTAAATCAATCTAAAGTATATATGAGTAAACTTGGT
CTGACAGTTACCAATGCTTAATCAGTGAGGCACCTATCTCAGCGATCTGTCTATTTCGTTCATCCATAGT
TGCCTGACTCCCCGTCGTGTAGATAACTACGATACGGGAGGGCTTACCATCTGGCCCCAGTGCTGCAATG
ATACCGCGAGACCCACGCTCACCGGCTCCAGATTTATCAGCAATAAACCAGCCAGCCGGAAGGGCCGAGC
GCAGAAGTGGTCCTGCAACTTTATCCGCCTCCATCCAGTCTATTAATTGTTGCCGGGAAGCTAGAGTAAG
TAGTTCGCCAGTTAATAGTTTGCGCAACGTTGTTGCCATTGCTACAGGCATCGTGGTGTCACGCTCGTCG
TTTGGTATGGCTTCATTCAGCTCCGGTTCCCAACGATCAAGGCGAGTTACATGATCCCCCATGTTGTGCA
AAAAAGCGGTTAGCTCCTTCGGTCCTCCGATCGTTGTCAGAAGTAAGTTGGCCGCAGTGTTATCACTCAT
GGTTATGGCAGCACTGCATAATTCTCTTACTGTCATGCCATCCGTAAGATGCTTTTCTGTGACTGGTGAG
TACTCAACCAAGTCATTCTGAGAATAGTGTATGCGGCGACCGAGTTGCTCTTGCCCGGCGTCAATACGGG
ATAATACCGCGCCACATAGCAGAACTTTAAAAGTGCTCATCATTGGAAAACGTTCTTCGGGGCGAAAACT
CTCAAGGATCTTACCGCTGTTGAGATCCAGTTCGATGTAACCCACTCGTGCACCCAACTGATCTTCAGCA
TCTTTTACTTTCACCAGCGTTTCTGGGTGAGCAAAAACAGGAAGGCAAAATGCCGCAAAAAAGGGAATAA
GGGCGACACGGAAATGTTGAATACTCATACTCTTCCTTTTTCAATATTATTGAAGCATTTATCAGGGTTA
TTGTCTCATGAGCGGATACATATTTGAATGTATTTAGAAAAATAAACAAATAGGGGTTCCGCGCACATTT
CCCCGAAAAGTGCCACCTGACGTC
Features (pLannotate 1.2.2; 21 found; start..end, strand, type, name):
     28..80      -  misc_feature   bom (fragment): basis of mobility region from pBR322
    235..614     +  enhancer       CMV enhancer: human cytomegalovirus immediate early enhancer
    615..818     +  promoter       CMV promoter: human cytomegalovirus (CMV) immediate early promoter
    814..847     +  LTR            5' LTR (truncated) (fragment): truncated 5' long terminal repeat (LTR) from HIV-1
    863..881     +  promoter       T7 promoter: promoter for bacteriophage T7 RNA polymerase
    923..1636    +  CDS            GFP (S65T): GFP (S65T) is a basic (constitutively fluorescent) green fluorescent protein published in 1995, derived from Aequorea victoria.
   1655..2206    +  CDS            RAP1A: RAP1A_BOVIN - Experimental evidence at protein level: Swiss-Prot protein existence level 1. Induces morphological reversion of a cell line transformed by a Ras oncogene. Counteracts the mitogenic function of Ras, at least partly because it can interact with Ras GAPs and RAF in a competitive manner. Together with ITGB1BP1, regulates KRIT1 localization to microtubules and membranes. Plays a role in nerve growth factor (NGF)- induced neurite outgrowth. Plays a role in the regulation of embryonic blood vessel formation. Involved in the establishment of basal endothelial barrier function. May be in
   2229..2453    +  polyA_signal   bGH poly(A) signal: bovine growth hormone polyadenylation signal
   2457..2478    +  promoter       SV40 promoter (fragment): SV40 enhancer and early promoter
   2499..2927    +  rep_origin     f1 ori (sequence partly withheld): f1 bacteriophage origin of replication; arrow indicates direction of (+) strand synthesis
   2941..3270    +  promoter       SV40 promoter: SV40 enhancer and early promoter
   3337..4128    +  CDS            neo: KKA2_KLEPN - Also known as kan, nptII. Experimental evidence at protein level: Swiss-Prot protein existence level 1. Resistance to kanamycin, neomycin, paromomycin, ribostamycin, butirosin and gentamicin B. From Klebsiella pneumoniae.
   4152..4310    +  CDS            ble (fragment): BLE_KLEPN - Experimental evidence at protein level: Swiss-Prot protein existence level 1. Binding protein with a strong affinity to the bleomycin family of antibiotics. Binds to CL990; an antimitotic-antibiotic compound. From Klebsiella pneumoniae.
   4305..4426    +  polyA_signal   SV40 poly(A) signal: SV40 polyadenylation signal
   4499..4515    -  protein_bind   lac operator: The lac repressor binds to the lac operator to inhibit transcription in E. coli. This inhibition can be relieved by adding lactose or isopropyl-β-D-thiogalactopyranoside (IPTG). lac repressor encoded by lacI
   4523..4553    -  promoter       lac promoter: promoter for the E. coli lac operon
   4568..4589    -  protein_bind   CAP binding site: CAP binding activates transcription in the presence of cAMP. E. coli catabolite activator protein
   4602..4694    -  CDS            lacI (fragment): lac repressor; lacI; The lac repressor binds to the lac operator to inhibit transcription in E. coli. This inhibition can be relieved by adding lactose or isopropyl-β-D-thiogalactopyranoside (IPTG).
   4877..5465    -  rep_origin     ori: high-copy-number ColE1/pMB1/pBR322/pUC origin of replication
   5636..6496    -  CDS            AmpR: β-lactamase; bla; confers resistance to ampicillin, carbenicillin, and related antibiotics
   6497..6601    -  promoter       AmpR promoter: bla
