[The description below was written by a language model from this plasmid's Addgene catalogue record and pLannotate feature annotations shown in this document.]
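Description:
pcDNA3.1(+) EGFP-Rap1A(G12C, L96F) is a 6.6 kb mammalian expression plasmid built on the pcDNA3.1(+) backbone for transfection and expression of a mutant human Rap1A small GTPase. It is propagated in E. coli through a high-copy ColE1/pUC-type origin and selected with ampicillin via the β-lactamase gene and its native promoter. An f1 origin is also present, allowing single-stranded DNA production. For selection in mammalian cells, the backbone carries a neomycin phosphotransferase gene driven by the SV40 enhancer/early promoter and terminated by an SV40 polyadenylation signal, which confers G418 resistance. The short annotations for HIV-1 LTR, ble, lacI and bom are small fragments that most likely reflect automated matches to backbone sequence rather than functional elements.

The expression cassette uses the human CMV immediate-early enhancer and promoter, followed by a T7 promoter, which can be used for in vitro transcription or as a sequencing primer site. Downstream lies a green fluorescent protein coding sequence (annotated as a GFP S65T-type variant, EGFP according to the plasmid name), followed after a short gap by the Rap1A coding sequence, and then the bovine growth hormone polyadenylation signal. This layout, together with the name, indicates an N-terminal EGFP fusion to Rap1A, which would leave the GTPase C-terminus free. The annotation tool matched the insert to the bovine orthologue, but the record gives the species as human, and the insert was made by gene synthesis. The insert carries the G12C and L96F substitutions. The record does not explain their roles, although the associated study concerns targeting Ras-, Rho- and Rab-family GTPases through a conserved cryptic pocket. The EGFP tag lets expression and localisation of the mutant protein be followed by fluorescence in transfected cells.
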