Addgene plasmid #224277: pcDNA3.1(+) EGFP-Rap1A(G12C, L96F)
Purpose: Cell transfection and expression of Rap1A (G12C, L96F)
Depositing lab: Kevan Shokat. Depositing organization: University of California, San Francisco (UCSF). Publication: Targeting Ras-, Rho-, and Rab-family GTPases via a conserved cryptic pocket. Morstein J, Bowcut V, Fernando M, Yang Y, Zhu L, Jenkins ML, Evans JT, Guiley KZ, Peacock DM, Krahnke S, Lin Z, Taran KA, Huang BJ, Stephen AG, Burke JE, Lightstone FC, Shokat KM. Cell. 2024 Sep 6:S0092-8674(24)00908-5. doi: 10.1016/j.cell.2024.08.017. PubMed 39255801.
Backbone
  Vector backbone: pcDNA3.1(+)
  Vector type: Mammalian Expression
Growth in bacteria
  Bacterial resistance: Ampicillin, 100 μg/mL
  Growth temperature: 37°C
  Growth strain: DH5alpha
  Copy number: Unknown
Gene/Insert
  Gene/Insert name: Rap1A
  Species: H. sapiens (human)
  Mutation: G12C, L96F
  Entrez Gene: RAP1A (a.k.a. C21KG, G-22K, KREV-1, KREV1, RAP1, SMGP21)
  Cloning method: Gene Synthesis
Terms and licenses: Academic/Nonprofit Terms; Industry Terms: Not Available to Industry
How to cite: pcDNA3.1(+) EGFP-Rap1A(G12C, L96F) was a gift from Kevan Shokat (Addgene plasmid # 224277 ; http://n2t.net/addgene:224277 ; RRID:Addgene_224277)
